Addgene plasmid #103179: LSB-hsa-miR-10b-5p
Purpose: Used to sense miRNA activity using fluorescence based tools. hsa-miR-10b-5p target in 3' UTR of of mKate. miRNA activity can be measured by the repression of mKate2 relative to EBFP2 fluorescent proteins . Plasmid is inherently unstable; please see Depositor Comments
Depositing lab: Ron Weiss. Depositing organization: Massachusetts Institute of Technology. Publication: A mixed antagonistic/synergistic miRNA repression model enables accurate predictions of multi-input miRNA sensor activity. Gam JJ, Babb J, Weiss R. Nat Commun. 2018 Jun 22;9(1):2430. doi: 10.1038/s41467-018-04575-0. PubMed 29934631.
Backbone
  Vector backbone: Low Sensor Backbone (LSB)
  Vector type: Mammalian Expression, Synthetic Biology
Growth in bacteria
  Bacterial resistance: Ampicillin and Kanamycin, 100 & 50 μg/mL
  Growth temperature: 30°C
  Growth strain: NEB Stable
  Copy number: High Copy
Gene/Insert
  Gene/Insert name: hsa-miR-10b-5p target
  Species: H. sapiens (human)
  Entrez Gene: MIR10B (a.k.a. MIRN10B, hsa-mir-10b, miRNA10B, mir-10b)
  Promoter: EF-1a
  Cloning method: Gibson Cloning
Terms and licenses: Academic/Nonprofit Terms; Industry Terms: Not Available to Industry
Depositor comments: Please note that this plasmid is inherently unstable due to a repeating poly A element. We recommend performing a diagnostic digest on multiple colonies upon receipt. The depositors would like to note the presence of several discrepancies between the depositor sequence and physical plasmid sequence. In particular, the sequences upstream and downstream of the puromycin coding region have 10 bp insertions which do not affect the ability to perform puromycin selection. The sequences for those regions within the physical plasmids are as follows: Upstream of Puro: GAATTCGACCGCCTGTCTCAAGGTGCCACC; Downstream of Puro: GCTTTGAGACTACGCGTGAATTCACTCCTC.
How to cite: LSB-hsa-miR-10b-5p was a gift from Ron Weiss (Addgene plasmid # 103179 ; http://n2t.net/addgene:103179 ; RRID:Addgene_103179)
