[The description below was written by a language model from this plasmid's Addgene catalogue record and pLannotate feature annotations shown in this document.]
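Description:
LSB-hsa-miR-10b-5p is a mammalian expression, synthetic-biology plasmid built on the Low Sensor Backbone (LSB) and designed as a two-colour fluorescent sensor of microRNA activity. The sequenced record is about 11 kb. It carries a high-copy ColE1/pUC-type origin together with both AmpR (β-lactamase) and KanR (aminoglycoside phosphotransferase) markers, matching the dual ampicillin and kanamycin selection listed for bacteria. A remnant lac promoter/operator region is also annotated in the backbone.

The payload consists of two parallel transcription units, each driven by the human EF-1α core promoter with its intron A and terminated by a rabbit β-globin polyadenylation signal. The first unit encodes the red fluorescent protein mKate2, whose 3' UTR contains the target site for human miR-10b-5p; the target itself is not annotated in the feature table but presumably lies in the unannotated stretch between the coding sequence and the poly(A) region. The second unit encodes the blue protein EBFP2 without a miRNA target and serves as an internal reference. When miR-10b-5p is active in a cell, mKate2 output is repressed while EBFP2 is unaffected, so the mKate2-to-EBFP2 ratio reports miRNA activity independently of plasmid dose. Gateway attB1, attB2 and attB4 scars flanking the promoters and coding sequences reflect modular assembly. A PuroR coding sequence with its own β-globin poly(A) is present for puromycin selection in mammalian cells, though no promoter for it is annotated.

The three repeated poly(A) elements make the plasmid inherently unstable, and the depositors advise verifying several colonies. They also note small insertions flanking the puromycin coding region that differ from their reference sequence but do not impair selection.
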