Features (pLannotate 1.2.2; 28 found; start..end, strand, type, name):
     20..231     +  promoter       EF-1α core promoter: core promoter for human elongation factor EF-1α
    232..1170    +  intron         EF-1α intron A: intron upstream of the start codon of human EF-1α
   1197..1217    +  protein_bind   attB1: mutant version of attB; core recombination site for the Gateway® BP reaction BP Clonase™
   1237..1932    +  CDS            mKate2: mKate2 is a basic (constitutively fluorescent) red fluorescent protein published in 2009, derived from Entacmaea quadricolor. It is reported to be a rapidly-maturing monomer with moderate acid sensitivity.
   1952..1976    -  protein_bind   attB2: mutant version of attB; recombination site for the Gateway® BP reaction BP Clonase™
   2124..2198    +  CDS            HBB (fragment): HBB_PONPY - Experimental evidence at transcript level: Swiss-Prot protein existence level 2. Involved in oxygen transport from the lung to the various peripheral tissues. From Pongo pygmaeus (Bornean orangutan).
   2269..2324    +  polyA_signal   β-globin poly(A) signal: rabbit β-globin polyadenylation signal (Gil and Proudfoot, 1987)
   2708..2733    +  misc_feature   SA: splice acceptor site
   3405..3425    +  protein_bind   attB4: mutant version of attB; core recombination site for the Gateway® BP reaction BP Clonase™
   3493..3704    +  promoter       EF-1α core promoter: core promoter for human elongation factor EF-1α
   3705..4643    +  intron         EF-1α intron A: intron upstream of the start codon of human EF-1α
   4670..4690    +  protein_bind   attB1: mutant version of attB; core recombination site for the Gateway® BP reaction BP Clonase™
   4704..5420    +  CDS            EBFP2: EBFP2 is a basic (constitutively fluorescent) blue fluorescent protein published in 2007, derived from Aequorea victoria. It is reported to be a rapidly-maturing monomer with moderate acid sensitivity.
   5425..5449    -  protein_bind   attB2: mutant version of attB; recombination site for the Gateway® BP reaction BP Clonase™
   5453..5533    +  CDS            HBB (fragment): HBB_PONPY - Experimental evidence at transcript level: Swiss-Prot protein existence level 2. Involved in oxygen transport from the lung to the various peripheral tissues. From Pongo pygmaeus (Bornean orangutan).
   5604..5659    +  polyA_signal   β-globin poly(A) signal: rabbit β-globin polyadenylation signal (Gil and Proudfoot, 1987)
   6042..6064    -  protein_bind   lac operator (fragment): The lac repressor binds to the lac operator to inhibit transcription in E. coli. This inhibition can be relieved by adding lactose or isopropyl-β-D-thiogalactopyranoside (IPTG). lac repressor encoded by lacI
   6068..6098    -  promoter       lac promoter: promoter for the E. coli lac operon
   6113..6134    -  protein_bind   CAP binding site: CAP binding activates transcription in the presence of cAMP. E. coli catabolite activator protein
   6147..6186    -  CDS            lacI (fragment): lac repressor; lacI; The lac repressor binds to the lac operator to inhibit transcription in E. coli. This inhibition can be relieved by adding lactose or isopropyl-β-D-thiogalactopyranoside (IPTG).
   6359..7168    +  CDS            KanR: aminoglycoside phosphotransferase; aph(3')-Ia; confers resistance to kanamycin in bacteria or G418 (Geneticin®) in eukaryotes
   7420..8008    -  rep_origin     ori: high-copy-number ColE1/pMB1/pBR322/pUC origin of replication
   8179..9039    -  CDS            AmpR: β-lactamase; bla; confers resistance to ampicillin, carbenicillin, and related antibiotics
   9040..9111    -  promoter       AmpR promoter: bla
   9196..9795    +  CDS            PuroR: puromycin N-acetyltransferase; pac from Streptomyces alboniger; confers resistance to puromycin
   9810..9890    +  CDS            HBB (fragment): HBB_PONPY - Experimental evidence at transcript level: Swiss-Prot protein existence level 2. Involved in oxygen transport from the lung to the various peripheral tissues. From Pongo pygmaeus (Bornean orangutan).
   9961..10016   +  polyA_signal   β-globin poly(A) signal: rabbit β-globin polyadenylation signal (Gil and Proudfoot, 1987)
  10995..11015   +  protein_bind   attB4: mutant version of attB; core recombination site for the Gateway® BP reaction BP Clonase™
>Addgene plasmid #103179 | LSB-hsa-miR-10b-5p | addgene full sequence | sequence record 208788 | Addgene NGS Result
GGCTCCGGTGCCCGTCAGTGGGCAGAGCGCACATCGCCCACAGTCCCCGAGAAGTTGTGGGGAGGGGTCG
GCAATTGAACCGGTGCCTAGAGAAGGTGGCGCGGGGTAAACTGGGAAAGTGATGTCGTGTACTGGCTCCG
CCTTTTTCCCGAGGGTGGGGGAGAACCGTATATAAGTGCAGTAGTCGCCGTGAACGTTCTTTTTCGCAAC
GGGTTTGCCGCCAGAACACAGGTAAGTGCCGTGTGTGGTTCCCGCGGGCCTGGCCTCTTTACGGGTTATG
GCCCTTGCGTGCCTTGAATTACTTCCACCTGGCTGCAGTACGTGATTCTTGATCCCGAGCTTCGGGTTGG
AAGTGGGTGGGAGAGTTCGAGGCCTTGCGCTTAAGGAGCCCCTTCGCCTCGTGCTTGAGTTGAGGCCTGG
CCTGGGCGCTGGGGCCGCCGCGTGCGAATCTGGTGGCACCTTCGCGCCTGTCTCGCTGCTTTCGATAAGT
CTCTAGCCATTTAAAATTTTTGATGACCTGCTGCGACGCTTTTTTTCTGGCAAGATAGTCTTGTAAATGC
GGGCCAAGATCTGCACACTGGTATTTCGGTTTTTGGGGCCGCGGGCGGCGACGGGGCCCGTGCGTCCCAG
CGCACATGTTCGGCGAGGCGGGGCCTGCGAGCGCGGCCACCGAGAATCGGACGGGGGTAGTCTCAAGCTG
GCCGGCCTGCTCTGGTGCCTGGCCTCGCGCCGCCGTGTATCGCCCCGCCCTGGGCGGCAAGGCTGGCCCG
GTCGGCACCAGTTGCGTGAGCGGAAAGATGGCCGCTTCCCGGCCCTGCTGCAGGGAGCTCAAAATGGAGG
ACGCGGCGCTCGGGAGAGCGGGCGGGTGAGTCACCCACACAAAGGAAAAGGGCCTTTCCGTCCTCAGCCG
TCGCTTCATGTGACTCCACGGAGTACCGGGCGCCGTCCAGGCACCTCGATTAGTTCTCGAGCTTTTGGAG
TACGTCGTCTTTAGGTTGGGGGGAGGGGTTTTATGCGATGGAGTTTCCCCACACTGAGTGGGTGGAGACT
GAAGTTAGGCCAGCTTGGCACTTGATGTAATTCTCCTTGGAATTTGCCCTTTTTGAGTTTGGATCTTGGT
TCATTCTCAAGCCTCAGACAGTGGTTCAAAGTTTTTTTCTTCCATTTCAGGTGTCGTGAGAAGGGCGAAT
TCGACCCAAGTTTGTACAAAAAAGCAGGCTGGATCCAGGTGCCACCATGGTGAGCGAGCTGATTAAGGAG
AACATGCACATGAAGCTGTACATGGAGGGCACCGTGAACAACCACCACTTCAAGTGCACATCCGAGGGCG
AAGGCAAGCCCTACGAGGGCACCCAGACCATGAGAATCAAGGCGGTCGAGGGCGGCCCTCTCCCCTTCGC
CTTCGACATCCTGGCTACCAGCTTCATGTACGGCAGCAAAACCTTCATCAACCACACCCAGGGCATCCCC
GACTTCTTTAAGCAGTCCTTCCCCGAGGGCTTCACATGGGAGAGAGTCACCACATACGAAGATGGGGGCG
TGCTGACCGCTACCCAGGACACCAGCCTCCAGGACGGCTGCCTCATCTACAACGTCAAGATCAGAGGGGT
GAACTTCCCATCCAACGGCCCTGTGATGCAGAAGAAAACACTCGGCTGGGAGGCCTCCACCGAGACACTG
TACCCCGCTGACGGCGGCCTGGAAGGCAGAGCCGACATGGCCCTGAAGCTCGTGGGCGGGGGCCACCTGA
TCTGCAACCTTAAGACCACATACAGATCCAAGAAACCCGCTAAGAACCTCAAGATGCCCGGCGTCTACTA
TGTGGACAGGAGACTGGAAAGAATCAAGGAGGCCGACAAAGAGACATACGTCGAGCAGCACGAGGTGGCT
GTGGCCAGATACTGCGACCTCCCTAGCAAACTGGGGCACAAACTTAATTGAGAATTCTACCACCCAGCTT
TCTTGTACAAAGTGGTACGTCTCAAGACCAGAGGTCTCTGCTTATCACGGCCACAAATTCGGTTCTACAG
GGTACACAAATTCGGTTCTACAGGGTACACAAATTCGGTTCTACAGGGTACACAAATTCGGTTCTACAGG
GTACAACCAGAAGAGACCTGTGCTTCACTCCTCAGGTGCAGGCTGCCTATCAGAAGGTGGTGGCTGGTGT
GGCCAATGCCCTGGCTCACAAATACCACTGAGATCTTTTTCCCTCTGCCAAAAATTATGGGGACATCATG
AAGCCCCTTGAGCATCTGACTTCTGGCTAATAAAGGAAATTTATTTTCATTGCAATAGTGTGTTGGAATT
TTTTGTGTCTCTCACTCGGAAGGACATATGGGAGGGCAAATCATTTAAAACATCAGAATGAGTATTTGGT
TTAGAGTTTGGCAACATATGCCCATATGCTGGCTGCCATGAACAAAGGTTGGCTATAAAGAGGTCATCAG
TATATGAAACAGCCCCCTGCTGTCCATTCCTTATTCCATAGAAAAGCCTTGACTTGAGGTTAGATTTTTT
TTATATTTTGTTTTGTGTTATTTTTTTCTTTAACATCCCTAAAATTTTCCTTACATGTTTTACTAGCCAG
ATTTTTCCTCCTCTCCTGACTACTCCCAGTCATAGCTGTCCCTCTTCTCTTATGGAGATCCCGAGCGGTG
CGTTTTTATGCTTGTAGTATTGTATAATGTTTTTAAGATCCAAGCTTCTGACCTCTTCTCTTCCTCCCAC
AGGGCCTCGAGACAATTGCATCGATGGTACCAGTGAAAGTCTGCAATGAATTCGAGTTGGCGCGCCTGTC
ATTCTAAATCTCTCTTTCAGCCTAAAGCTTTTTCCCCGTATCCCCCCAGGTGTCTGCAGGCTCAAAGAGC
AGCGAGAAGCGTTCAGAGGAAAGCGATCCCGTGCCACCTTCCCCGTGCCCGGGCTGTCCCCGCACGCTGC
CGGCTCGGGGATGCGGGGGGAGCGCCGGACCGGAGCGGAGCCCCGGGCGGCTCGCTGCTGCCCCCTAGCG
GGGGAGGGACGTAATTACATCCCTGGGGGCTTTGGGAGGGGGCTGTCCCCGTGAGCTCCCAGGCGCGCCT
GTCATTCTAAATCTCTCTTTCAGCCTAAAGCTTTTTCCCCGTATCCCCCCAGGTGTCTGCAGGCTCAAAG
AGCAGCGAGAAGCGTTCAGAGGAAAGCGATCCCGTGCCACCTTCCCCGTGCCCGGGCTGTCCCCGCACGC
TGCCGGCTCGGGGATGCGGGGGGAGCGCCGGACCGGAGCGGAGCCCCGGGCGGCTCGCTGCTGCCCCCTA
GCGGGGGAGGGACGTAATTACATCCCTGGGGGCTTTGGGGGGGGGCTGTCCCCGTGAGCTCCCAGGCGCG
CCAACTCGGTACCGTATCGATGTCGACGTTAACGCTAGTGATATCAACTTTGTATAGAAAAGTTGGCTCC
GAATTCGCCCTTGACAGCAGAGATCCAGTTTGGTTAATTAATTGGCTCCGGTGCCCGTCAGTGGGCAGAG
CGCACATCGCCCACAGTCCCCGAGAAGTTGTGGGGAGGGGTCGGCAATTGAACCGGTGCCTAGAGAAGGT
GGCGCGGGGTAAACTGGGAAAGTGATGTCGTGTACTGGCTCCGCCTTTTTCCCGAGGGTGGGGGAGAACC
GTATATAAGTGCAGTAGTCGCCGTGAACGTTCTTTTTCGCAACGGGTTTGCCGCCAGAACACAGGTAAGT
GCCGTGTGTGGTTCCCGCGGGCCTGGCCTCTTTACGGGTTATGGCCCTTGCGTGCCTTGAATTACTTCCA
CCTGGCTGCAGTACGTGATTCTTGATCCCGAGCTTCGGGTTGGAAGTGGGTGGGAGAGTTCGAGGCCTTG
CGCTTAAGGAGCCCCTTCGCCTCGTGCTTGAGTTGAGGCCTGGCCTGGGCGCTGGGGCCGCCGCGTGCGA
ATCTGGTGGCACCTTCGCGCCTGTCTCGCTGCTTTCGATAAGTCTCTAGCCATTTAAAATTTTTGATGAC
CTGCTGCGACGCTTTTTTTCTGGCAAGATAGTCTTGTAAATGCGGGCCAAGATCTGCACACTGGTATTTC
GGTTTTTGGGGCCGCGGGCGGCGACGGGGCCCGTGCGTCCCAGCGCACATGTTCGGCGAGGCGGGGCCTG
CGAGCGCGGCCACCGAGAATCGGACGGGGGTAGTCTCAAGCTGGCCGGCCTGCTCTGGTGCCTGGCCTCG
CGCCGCCGTGTATCGCCCCGCCCTGGGCGGCAAGGCTGGCCCGGTCGGCACCAGTTGCGTGAGCGGAAAG
ATGGCCGCTTCCCGGCCCTGCTGCAGGGAGCTCAAAATGGAGGACGCGGCGCTCGGGAGAGCGGGCGGGT
GAGTCACCCACACAAAGGAAAAGGGCCTTTCCGTCCTCAGCCGTCGCTTCATGTGACTCCACGGAGTACC
GGGCGCCGTCCAGGCACCTCGATTAGTTCTCGAGCTTTTGGAGTACGTCGTCTTTAGGTTGGGGGGAGGG
GTTTTATGCGATGGAGTTTCCCCACACTGAGTGGGTGGAGACTGAAGTTAGGCCAGCTTGGCACTTGATG
TAATTCTCCTTGGAATTTGCCCTTTTTGAGTTTGGATCTTGGTTCATTCTCAAGCCTCAGACAGTGGTTC
AAAGTTTTTTTCTTCCATTTCAGGTGTCGTGAGAAGGGCGAATTCGACCCAAGTTTGTACAAAAAAGCAG
GCTGACCGCCACCATGGTGAGCAAGGGCGAGGAGCTGTTCACCGGGGTGGTGCCCATCCTGGTCGAGCTG
GACGGCGACGTAAACGGCCACAAGTTCAGCGTGAGGGGCGAGGGCGAGGGCGATGCCACCAACGGCAAGC
TGACCCTGAAGTTCATCTGCACCACCGGCAAGCTGCCCGTGCCCTGGCCCACCCTCGTGACCACCCTGAG
CCACGGCGTGCAGTGCTTCGCCCGCTACCCCGACCACATGAAGCAGCACGACTTCTTCAAGTCCGCCATG
CCCGAAGGCTACGTCCAGGAGCGCACCATCTTCTTCAAGGACGACGGCACCTACAAGACCCGCGCCGAGG
TGAAGTTCGAGGGCGACACCCTAGTGAACCGCATCGAGCTGAAGGGCGTCGACTTCAAGGAGGACGGCAA
CATCCTGGGGCACAAGCTGGAGTACAACTTCAACAGCCACAACATCTATATCATGGCCGTCAAGCAGAAG
AACGGCATCAAGGTGAACTTCAAGATCCGCCACAACGTGGAGGACGGCAGCGTGCAGCTCGCCGACCACT
ACCAGCAGAACACCCCCATCGGCGACGGCCCCGTGCTGCTGCCCGACAGCCACTACCTGAGCACCCAGTC
CGTGCTGAGCAAAGACCCCAACGAGAAGCGCGATCACATGGTCCTGCTGGAGTTCCGCACCGCCGCCGGG
ATCACTCTCGGCATGGACGAGCTGTACAAGTAATACCCAGCTTTCTTGTACAAAGTGGTACGCGTGAATT
CACTCCTCAGGTGCAGGCTGCCTATCAGAAGGTGGTGGCTGGTGTGGCCAATGCCCTGGCTCACAAATAC
CACTGAGATCTTTTTCCCTCTGCCAAAAATTATGGGGACATCATGAAGCCCCTTGAGCATCTGACTTCTG
GCTAATAAAGGAAATTTATTTTCATTGCAATAGTGTGTTGGAATTTTTTGTGTCTCTCACTCGGAAGGAC
ATATGGGAGGGCAAATCATTTAAAACATCAGAATGAGTATTTGGTTTAGAGTTTGGCAACATATGCCCAT
ATGCTGGCTGCCATGAACAAAGGTTGGCTATAAAGAGGTCATCAGTATATGAAACAGCCCCCTGCTGTCC
ATTCCTTATTCCATAGAAAAGCCTTGACTTGAGGTTAGATTTTTTTTATATTTTGTTTTGTGTTATTTTT
TTCTTTAACATCCCTAAAATTTTCCTTACATGTTTTACTAGCCAGATTTTTCCTCCTCTCCTGACTACTC
CCAGTCATAGCTGTCCCTCTTCTCTTATGGAGATCCCTCGACCTGCAGCCCAAGCTTGGCGTAATCATGG
TCATAGCTGTTTCCTGTGTGAAATTGTTATCCGCTCACAATTCCACACAACATACGAGCCGGAAGCATAA
AGTGTAAAGCCTGGGGTGCCTAATGAGTGAGCTAACTCACATTAATTGCGTTGCGCTCACTGCCCGCTTT
CCAGTCGGGAAACCTGTCGTGCCAGCGGATCGACAGTACTAAGCTTGGTCTAATACCCAATCTCTCGTCT
TATCCAGATGTTTTATACGCCTCTGGCCCGTGTCTCAAAATCTCTGATGTTACATTGCACAAGATAAAAA
TATATCATCATGAACAATAAAACTGTCTGCTTACATAAACAGTAATACAAGGGGTGTTATGAGCCATATT
CAACGGGAAACGTCGAGGCCGCGATTAAATTCCAACATGGATGCTGATTTATATGGGTATAAATGGGCTC
GCGATAATGTCGGGCAATCAGGTGCGACAATCTATCGCTTGTATGGGAAGCCCGATGCGCCAGAGTTGTT
TCTGAAACATGGCAAAGGTAGCGTTGCCAATGATGTTACAGATGAGATGGTCAGACTAAACTGGCTGACG
GAATTTATGCCTCTTCCGACCATCAAGCATTTTATCCGTACTCCTGATGATGCATGGTTACTCACCACTG
CGATCCCCGGAAAAACAGCATTCCAGGTATTAGAAGAATATCCTGATTCAGGTGAAAATATTGTTGATGC
GCTGGCAGTGTTCCTGCGCCGGTTGCATTCGATTCCTGTTTGTAATTGTCCTTTTAACAGCGATCGCGTA
TTTCGTCTCGCTCAGGCGCAATCACGAATGAATAACGGTTTGGTTGATGCGAGTGATTTTGATGACGAGC
GTAATGGCTGGCCTGTTGAACAAGTCTGGAAAGAAATGCATAAACTTTTGCCATTCTCACCGGATTCAGT
CGTCACTCATGGTGATTTCTCACTTGATAACCTTATTTTTGACGAGGGGAAATTAATAGGTTGTATTGAT
GTTGGACGAGTCGGAATCGCAGACCGATACCAGGATCTTGCCATCCTATGGAACTGCCTCGGTGAGTTTT
CTCCTTCATTACAGAAACGGCTTTTTCAAAAATATGGTATTGATAATCCTGATATGAATAAATTGCAGTT
TCATTTGATGCTCGATGAGTTTTTCTAATCAGAATTGGTTAATTGGTTGTAACACTGGCAGAGCATTACG
CTGACTTGACGGGACGGCGCAAGCTCATGACCAAAATCCCTTAACGTGAGTTACGCGTCGTTCCACTGAG
CGTCAGAGGTATCACTAGTATTACAGAGGTAAGTTATAACAGTCGCCTAACCCAATTGAGGGGATAACGC
AGGAAAGAACATGTGAGCAAAAGGCCAGCAAAAGGCCAGGAACCGTAAAAAGGCCGCGTTGCTGGCGTTT
TTCCATAGGCTCCGCCCCCCTGACGAGCATCACAAAAATCGACGCTCAAGTCAGAGGTGGCGAAACCCGA
CAGGACTATAAAGATACCAGGCGTTTCCCCCTGGAAGCTCCCTCGTGCGCTCTCCTGTTCCGACCCTGCC
GCTTACCGGATACCTGTCCGCCTTTCTCCCTTCGGGAAGCGTGGCGCTTTCTCATAGCTCACGCTGTAGG
TATCTCAGTTCGGTGTAGGTCGTTCGCTCCAAGCTGGGCTGTGTGCACGAACCCCCCGTTCAGCCCGACC
GCTGCGCCTTATCCGGTAACTATCGTCTTGAGTCCAACCCGGTAAGACACGACTTATCGCCACTGGCAGC
AGCCACTGGTAACAGGATTAGCAGAGCGAGGTATGTAGGCGGTGCTACAGAGTTCTTGAAGTGGTGGCCT
AACTACGGCTACACTAGAAGAACAGTATTTGGTATCTGCGCTCTGCTGAAGCCAGTTACCTTCGGAAAAA
GAGTTGGTAGCTCTTGATCCGGCAAACAAACCACCGCTGGTAGCGGTGGTTTTTTTGTTTGCAAGCAGCA
GATTACGCGCAGAAAAAAAGGATCTCAAGAAGATCCTTTGATCTTTTCTACGGGGTCTGACGCTCAGTGG
AACGAAAACTCACGTTAAGGGATTTTGGTCATGAGATTATCAAAAAGGATCTTCACCTAGATCCTTTTAA
ATTAAAAATGAAGTTTTAAATCAATCTAAAGTATATATGAGTAAACTTGGTCTGACAGTTACCAATGCTT
AATCAGTGAGGCACCTATCTCAGCGATCTGTCTATTTCGTTCATCCATAGTTGCCTGACTCCCCGTCGTG
TAGATAACTACGATACGGGAGGGCTTACCATCTGGCCCCAGTGCTGCAATGATACCGCGAGAACCACGCT
CACCGGCTCCAGATTTATCAGCAATAAACCAGCCAGCCGGAAGGGCCGAGCGCAGAAGTGGTCCTGCAAC
TTTATCCGCCTCCATCCAGTCTATTAATTGTTGCCGGGAAGCTAGAGTAAGTAGTTCGCCAGTTAATAGT
TTGCGCAACGTTGTTGCCATTGCTACAGGCATCGTGGTGTCACGCTCGTCGTTTGGTATGGCTTCATTCA
GCTCCGGTTCCCAACGATCAAGGCGAGTTACATGATCCCCCATGTTGTGCAAAAAAGCGGTTAGCTCCTT
CGGTCCTCCGATCGTTGTCAGAAGTAAGTTGGCCGCAGTGTTATCACTCATGGTTATGGCAGCACTGCAT
AATTCTCTTACTGTCATGCCATCCGTAAGATGCTTTTCTGTGACTGGTGAGTACTCAACCAAGTCATTCT
GAGAATAGTGTATGCGGCGACCGAGTTGCTCTTGCCCGGCGTCAATACGGGATAATACCGCGCCACATAG
CAGAACTTTAAAAGTGCTCATCATTGGAAAACGTTCTTCGGGGCGAAAACTCTCAAGGATCTTACCGCTG
TTGAGATCCAGTTCGATGTAACCCACTCGTGCACCCAACTGATCTTCAGCATCTTTTACTTTCACCAGCG
TTTCTGGGTGAGCAAAAACAGGAAGGCAAAATGCCGCAAAAAAGGGAATAAGGGCGACACGGAAATGTTG
AATACTCATACTCTTCCTTTTTCAATATTATTGAAGCATTTATCAAGGTTATTGTCTCATGAGCGGATAC
ATATTTGAATGTACCGAATTTCTCGAGGGCTTGTCGACGACGGCGGTCTCCGTCGTCAGGATCATGAATT
CGACCGCCTGTCTCAAGGTGCCACCATGACCGAGTACAAGCCCACGGTGCGCCTCGCCACCCGCGACGAC
GTCCCCCGGGCCGTACGCACCCTCGCCGCCGCGTTCGCCGACTACCCCGCCACGCGCCACACCGTCGACC
CGGACCGCCACATCGAGCGGGTCACCGAGCTGCAAGAACTCTTCCTCACGCGCGTCGGGCTCGACATCGG
CAAGGTGTGGGTCGCGGACGACGGCGCCGCGGTGGCGGTCTGGACCACGCCGGAGAGCGTCGAAGCGGGG
GCGGTGTTCGCCGAGATCGGCCCGCGCATGGCCGAGTTGAGCGGTTCCCGGCTGGCCGCGCAGCAACAGA
TGGAAGGCCTCCTGGCGCCGCACCGGCCCAAGGAGCCCGCGTGGTTCCTGGCCACCGTCGGCGTCTCGCC
CGACCACCAGGGCAAGGGTCTGGGCAGCGCCGTCGTGCTCCCCGGAGTGGAGGCGGCCGAGCGCGCCGGG
GTGCCCGCCTTCCTGGAGACATCCGCGCCCCGCAACCTCCCCTTCTACGAGCGGCTCGGCTTCACCGTCA
CCGCCGACGTCGAGGTGCCCGAAGGACCGCGCACCTGGTGCATGACCCGCAAGCCCGGTGCCTGAGCTTT
GAGACTACGCGTGAATTCACTCCTCAGGTGCAGGCTGCCTATCAGAAGGTGGTGGCTGGTGTGGCCAATG
CCCTGGCTCACAAATACCACTGAGATCTTTTTCCCTCTGCCAAAAATTATGGGGACATCATGAAGCCCCT
TGAGCATCTGACTTCTGGCTAATAAAGGAAATTTATTTTCATTGCAATAGTGTGTTGGAATTTTTTGTGT
CTCTCACTCGGAAGGACATATGGGAGGGCAAATCATTTAAAACATCAGAATGAGTATTTGGTTTAGAGTT
TGGCAACATATGCCCATATGCTGGCTGCCATGAACAAAGGTTGGCTATAAAGAGGTCATCAGTATATGAA
ACAGCCCCCTGCTGTCCATTCCTTATTCCATAGAAAAGCCTTGACTTGAGGTTAGATTTTTTTTATATTT
TGTTTTGTGTTATTTTTTTCTTTAACATCCCTAAAATTTTCCTTACATGTTTTACTAGCCAGATTTTTCC
TCCTCTCCTGACTACTCCCAGTCATAGCTGTCCCTCTTCTCTTATGGAGATCCCTCGACCTGCAGCCCAA
GCTTGAATTCTCTAGAATTACCCTGTTATCCCTATGCTTGGTTTACCGAGCTCTTATTGGTTTTCAAACT
TCATTGACTGTGCCCAACGCGCCTGGGAGCTCACGGGGACAGCCCCCCCCCAAAGCCCCCAGGGATGTAA
TTACGTCCCTCCCCCGCTAGGGGGCAGCAGCGAGCCGCCCGGGGCTCCGCTCCGGTCCGGCGCTCCCCCC
GCATCCCCGAGCCGGCAGCGTGCGGGGACAGCCCGGGCACGGGGAAGGTGGCACGGGATCGCTTTCCTCT
GAACGCTTCTCGCTGCTCTTTGAGCCTGCAGACACCTGGGGGGATACGGGGAAAAAGCTAGGCTGAAAGA
CCGGTTCTTAGAATGACACGCGCCTGGGAGCTCACGGGGACAGCCCCCCCCCAAAGCCCCCAGGGATGTA
ATTACGTCCCTCCCCCGCTAGGGGGCAGCAGCGAGCCGCCCGGGGCTCCGCTCCGGTCCGGCGCTCCCCC
CGCATCCCCGAGCCGGCAGCGTGCGGGGACAGCCCGGGCACGGGGAAGGTGGCACGGGATCGCTTTCCTC
TGAACGCTTCTCGCTGCTCTTTGAGCCTGCAGACACCTGGGGGGATACGGGGAAAAAGCTAACTTCTGAG
ACGACAACTTTGTATAGAAAAGTTGGCTCCGAATTCGCCCTTGACAGCAGAGATCCAGTTTGGTTAATTA
ATT
