>Addgene plasmid #103179 | LSB-hsa-miR-10b-5p | depositor partial sequence | sequence record 195408 | hsa-miR-10b-5p target
CACAAATTCGGTTCTACAGGGTA
